Addgene plasmid #69997: pRR.6
Purpose: Mammalian expression of cytochrome p450 CYP2B6 variant
Depositing lab: Kathrin Klein. Depositing organization: Robert Bosch Gesellschaft für Medizinische Forschung mbH - Dr. Margarete Fischer-Bosch Institut für Klinische Pharmakologie. Publication: Novel CYP2B6 enzyme variants in a Rwandese population: functional characterization and assessment of in silico prediction tools. Radloff R, Gras A, Zanger UM, Masquelier C, Arumugam K, Karasi JC, Arendt V, Seguin-Devaux C, Klein K. Hum Mutat. 2013 May;34(5):725-34. doi: 10.1002/humu.22295. Epub 2013 Mar 11. PubMed 23418033.
Backbone
  Vector backbone: pcDNA3
  Backbone manufacturer: Invitrogen
  Backbone size w/o insert (bp): 5400
  Vector type: Mammalian Expression
  Selectable markers: Neomycin (select with G418)
Growth in bacteria
  Bacterial resistance: Ampicillin, 100 μg/mL
  Growth temperature: 37°C
  Growth strain: DH5alpha
  Copy number: High Copy
Gene/Insert
  Gene/Insert name: CYP2B6 (alt names: 2B6.6; cytochrome P450, family 2, subfamily B, polypeptide 6)
  Species: H. sapiens (human)
  Insert size (bp): 1500
  Mutation: Q172H, K262R
  Entrez Gene: CYP2B6 (a.k.a. CPB6, CYP2B, CYP2B7, CYP2B7P, CYPIIB6, EFVM, IIB1, P450)
  Promoter: CMV
  Cloning method: Restriction Enzyme; 5′ cloning site BamHI (not destroyed); 3′ cloning site XbaI (not destroyed)
  Sequencing primers: 5′ CMV-F; 3′ BGH-rev
Terms and licenses: Academic/Nonprofit Terms; Industry Terms: Not Available to Industry
How to cite: pRR.6 was a gift from Kathrin Klein (Addgene plasmid # 69997 ; http://n2t.net/addgene:69997 ; RRID:Addgene_69997)
