[The description below was written by a language model from this plasmid's Addgene catalogue record and pLannotate feature annotations shown in this document.]
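Description:
pRR.6 is a mammalian expression plasmid built on the pcDNA3 backbone that carries a variant human cytochrome P450 2B6 (CYP2B6) cDNA. The roughly 1.5 kb coding sequence was inserted between the BamHI and XbaI sites of the polylinker, both of which remain intact, and carries two amino-acid substitutions, Q172H and K262R; the alternative insert name "2B6.6" identifies this variant form. Transcription is driven by the human cytomegalovirus immediate-early enhancer and promoter, and transcripts are terminated and polyadenylated by the bovine growth hormone poly(A) signal. T7 and SP6 phage promoters flank the insert, as is usual for this backbone, and could support in vitro transcription of either strand. No epitope tag or reporter is annotated or recorded.

The assembled sequence is 6,853 nt. In E. coli the plasmid replicates at high copy number from a ColE1/pUC-type origin and is selected with ampicillin through the β-lactamase gene and its native promoter; an f1 origin is also present, allowing single-stranded DNA production. For selection in mammalian cells, an SV40 early promoter drives the neomycin phosphotransferase gene, followed by an SV40 poly(A) signal, conferring G418 resistance. Several short annotated fragments (bom, an HIV-1 LTR match, ble, lacI and the lac promoter/operator region) appear to be backbone remnants or software matches rather than functional parts of the design. According to the record, the construct is intended for expressing this CYP2B6 variant in mammalian cells, and the associated publication concerns functional characterisation of CYP2B6 enzyme variants and assessment of in silico prediction tools.
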