Features (pLannotate 1.2.2; 21 found; start..end, strand, type, name):
     36..80      -  misc_feature   bom (fragment): basis of mobility region from pBR322
    235..614     +  enhancer       CMV enhancer: human cytomegalovirus immediate early enhancer
    615..818     +  promoter       CMV promoter: human cytomegalovirus (CMV) immediate early promoter
    814..847     +  LTR            5' LTR (truncated) (fragment): truncated 5' long terminal repeat (LTR) from HIV-1
    863..881     +  promoter       T7 promoter: promoter for bacteriophage T7 RNA polymerase
    913..2385    +  CDS            CYP2B6: CP2B6_HUMAN - Experimental evidence at protein level: Swiss-Prot protein existence level 1. Allele 2B6*9: Has low affinity for anandamide and can only produce 11,12 EpETrE-EAs. From Homo sapiens (Human).
   2405..2423    -  promoter       SP6 promoter: promoter for bacteriophage SP6 RNA polymerase
   2449..2673    +  polyA_signal   bGH poly(A) signal: bovine growth hormone polyadenylation signal
   2677..2698    +  promoter       SV40 promoter (fragment): SV40 enhancer and early promoter
   2719..3147    +  rep_origin     f1 ori (sequence partly withheld): f1 bacteriophage origin of replication; arrow indicates direction of (+) strand synthesis
   3161..3491    +  promoter       SV40 promoter: SV40 enhancer and early promoter
   3558..4349    +  CDS            neo: KKA2_KLEPN - Also known as kan, nptII. Experimental evidence at protein level: Swiss-Prot protein existence level 1. Resistance to kanamycin, neomycin, paromomycin, ribostamycin, butirosin and gentamicin B. From Klebsiella pneumoniae.
   4373..4531    +  CDS            ble (fragment): BLE_KLEPN - Experimental evidence at protein level: Swiss-Prot protein existence level 1. Binding protein with a strong affinity to the bleomycin family of antibiotics. Binds to CL990; an antimitotic-antibiotic compound. From Klebsiella pneumoniae.
   4526..4647    +  polyA_signal   SV40 poly(A) signal: SV40 polyadenylation signal
   4720..4736    -  protein_bind   lac operator: The lac repressor binds to the lac operator to inhibit transcription in E. coli. This inhibition can be relieved by adding lactose or isopropyl-β-D-thiogalactopyranoside (IPTG). lac repressor encoded by lacI
   4744..4774    -  promoter       lac promoter: promoter for the E. coli lac operon
   4789..4810    -  protein_bind   CAP binding site: CAP binding activates transcription in the presence of cAMP. E. coli catabolite activator protein
   4823..4915    -  CDS            lacI (fragment): lac repressor; lacI; The lac repressor binds to the lac operator to inhibit transcription in E. coli. This inhibition can be relieved by adding lactose or isopropyl-β-D-thiogalactopyranoside (IPTG).
   5098..5686    -  rep_origin     ori: high-copy-number ColE1/pMB1/pBR322/pUC origin of replication
   5857..6717    -  CDS            AmpR: β-lactamase; bla; confers resistance to ampicillin, carbenicillin, and related antibiotics
   6718..6822    -  promoter       AmpR promoter: bla
>Addgene plasmid #69997 | pRR.6 | addgene full sequence | sequence record 126644 | Addgene assembled full plasmid sequence
GACGGATCGGGAGATCTCCCGATCCCCTATGGTCGACTCTCAGTACAATCTGCTCTGATGCCGCATAGTT
AAGCCAGTATCTGCTCCCTGCTTGTGTGTTGGAGGTCGCTGAGTAGTGCGCGAGCAAAATTTAAGCTACA
ACAAGGCAAGGCTTGACCGACAATTGCATGAAGAATCTGCTTAGGGTTAGGCGTTTTGCGCTGCTTCGCG
ATGTACGGGCCAGATATACGCGTTGACATTGATTATTGACTAGTTATTAATAGTAATCAATTACGGGGTC
ATTAGTTCATAGCCCATATATGGAGTTCCGCGTTACATAACTTACGGTAAATGGCCCGCCTGGCTGACCG
CCCAACGACCCCCGCCCATTGACGTCAATAATGACGTATGTTCCCATAGTAACGCCAATAGGGACTTTCC
ATTGACGTCAATGGGTGGACTATTTACGGTAAACTGCCCACTTGGCAGTACATCAAGTGTATCATATGCC
AAGTACGCCCCCTATTGACGTCAATGACGGTAAATGGCCCGCCTGGCATTATGCCCAGTACATGACCTTA
TGGGACTTTCCTACTTGGCAGTACATCTACGTATTAGTCATCGCTATTACCATGGTGATGCGGTTTTGGC
AGTACATCAATGGGCGTGGATAGCGGTTTGACTCACGGGGATTTCCAAGTCTCCACCCCATTGACGTCAA
TGGGAGTTTGTTTTGGCACCAAAATCAACGGGACTTTCCAAAATGTCGTAACAACTCCGCCCCATTGACG
CAAATGGGCGGTAGGCGTGTACGGTGGGAGGTCTATATAAGCAGAGCTCTCTGGCTAACTAGAGAACCCA
CTGCTTACTGGCTTATCGAAATTAATACGACTCACTATAGGGAGACCCAAGCTTGGTACCGAGCTCGGAT
CCATGGAACTCAGCGTCCTCCTCTTCCTTGCACTCCTCACAGGACTCTTGCTACTCCTGGTTCAGCGCCA
CCCTAACACCCATGACCGCCTCCCACCAGGGCCCCGCCCTCTGCCCCTTTTGGGAAACCTTCTGCAGATG
GATAGAAGAGGCCTACTCAAATCCTTTCTGAGGTTCCGAGAGAAATATGGGGACGTCTTCACGGTACACC
TGGGACCGAGGCCCGTGGTCATGCTGTGTGGAGTAGAGGCCATACGGGAGGCCCTTGTGGACAAGGCTGA
GGCCTTCTCTGGCCGGGGAAAAATCGCCATGGTCGACCCATTCTTCCGGGGATATGGTGTGATCTTTGCC
AATGGAAACCGCTGGAAGGTGCTTCGGCGATTCTCTGTGACCACTATGAGGGACTTCGGGATGGGAAAGC
GGAGTGTGGAGGAGCGGATTCAGGAGGAGGCTCAGTGTCTGATAGAGGAGCTTCGGAAATCCAAGGGGGC
CCTCATGGACCCCACCTTCCTCTTCCATTCCATTACCGCCAACATCATCTGCTCCATCGTCTTTGGAAAA
CGATTCCACTACCAAGATCAAGAGTTCCTGAAGATGCTGAACTTGTTCTACCAGACTTTTTCACTCATCA
GCTCTGTATTCGGCCAGCTGTTTGAGCTCTTCTCTGGCTTCTTGAAATACTTTCCTGGGGCACACAGGCA
AGTTTACAAAAACCTGCAGGAAATCAATGCTTACATTGGCCACAGTGTGGAGAAGCACCGTGAAACCCTG
GACCCCAGCGCCCCCAGGGACCTCATCGACACCTACCTGCTCCACATGGAAAAAGAGAAATCCAACGCAC
ACAGTGAATTCAGCCACCAGAACCTCAACCTCAACACGCTCTCGCTCTTCTTTGCTGGCACTGAGACCAC
CAGCACCACTCTCCGCTACGGCTTCCTGCTCATGCTCAAATACCCTCATGTTGCAGAGAGAGTCTACAGG
GAGATTGAACAGGTGATTGGCCCACATCGCCCTCCAGAGCTTCATGACCGAGCCAAAATGCCATACACAG
AGGCAGTCATCTATGAGATTCAGAGATTTTCCGACCTTCTCCCCATGGGTGTGCCCCACATTGTCACCCA
ACACACCAGCTTCCGAGGGTACATCATCCCCAAGGACACAGAAGTATTTCTCATCCTGAGCACTGCTCTC
CATGACCCACACTACTTTGAAAAACCAGACGCCTTCAATCCTGACCACTTTCTGGATGCCAATGGGGCAC
TGAAAAAGACTGAAGCTTTTATCCCCTTCTCCTTAGGGAAGCGGATTTGTCTTGGTGAAGGCATCGCCCG
TGCGGAATTGTTCCTCTTCTTCACCACCATCCTCCAGAACTTCTCCATGGCCAGCCCCGTGGCCCCAGAA
GACATCGATCTGACACCCCAGGAGTGTGGTGTGGGCAAAATACCCCCAACATACCAGATCCGCTTCCTGC
CCCGCTGAGTCTAGAGGGCCCTATTCTATAGTGTCACCTAAATGCTAGAGCTCGCTGATCAGCCTCGACT
GTGCCTTCTAGTTGCCAGCCATCTGTTGTTTGCCCCTCCCCCGTGCCTTCCTTGACCCTGGAAGGTGCCA
CTCCCACTGTCCTTTCCTAATAAAATGAGGAAATTGCATCGCATTGTCTGAGTAGGTGTCATTCTATTCT
GGGGGGTGGGGTGGGGCAGGACAGCAAGGGGGAGGATTGGGAAGACAATAGCAGGCATGCTGGGGATGCG
GTGGGCTCTATGGCTTCTGAGGCGGAAAGAACCAGCTGGGGCTCTAGGGGGTATCCCC
[124 nt withheld, positions 2719-2842]
C
[32 nt withheld, positions 2844-2875]
CA
[57 nt withheld, positions 2878-2934]
A
[49 nt withheld, positions 2936-2984]
CCTTTGACGTTGGAGTCCACGTTCTTT
[37 nt withheld, positions 3012-3048]
ACCCTATCTCGGTCTATTCTTTTGATTTATAAGGGATTTTGGGGATTTCGGCCTATTGGTTAAAAAATGA
GCTGATTTAACAAAAATTTAACGCGAATTAATTCTGTGGAATGTGTGTCAGTTAGGGTGTGGAAAGTCCC
CAGGCTCCCCAGGCAGGCAGAAGTATGCAAAGCATGCATCTCAATTAGTCAGCAACCAGGTGTGGAAAGT
CCCCAGGCTCCCCAGCAGGCAGAAGTATGCAAAGCATGCATCTCAATTAGTCAGCAACCATAGTCCCGCC
CCTAACTCCGCCCATCCCGCCCCTAACTCCGCCCAGTTCCGCCCATTCTCCGCCCCATGGCTGACTAATT
TTTTTTATTTATGCAGAGGCCGAGGCCGCCTCTGCCTCTGAGCTATTCCAGAAGTAGTGAGGAGGCTTTT
TTGGAGGCCTAGGCTTTTGCAAAAAGCTCCCGGGAGCTTGTATATCCATTTTCGGATCTGATCAAGAGAC
AGGATGAGGATCGTTTCGCATGATTGAACAAGATGGATTGCACGCAGGTTCTCCGGCCGCTTGGGTGGAG
AGGCTATTCGGCTATGACTGGGCACAACAGACAATCGGCTGCTCTGATGCCGCCGTGTTCCGGCTGTCAG
CGCAGGGGCGCCCGGTTCTTTTTGTCAAGACCGACCTGTCCGGTGCCCTGAATGAACTGCAGGACGAGGC
AGCGCGGCTATCGTGGCTGGCCACGACGGGCGTTCCTTGCGCAGCTGTGCTCGACGTTGTCACTGAAGCG
GGAAGGGACTGGCTGCTATTGGGCGAAGTGCCGGGGCAGGATCTCCTGTCATCTCACCTTGCTCCTGCCG
AGAAAGTATCCATCATGGCTGATGCAATGCGGCGGCTGCATACGCTTGATCCGGCTACCTGCCCATTCGA
CCACCAAGCGAAACATCGCATCGAGCGAGCACGTACTCGGATGGAAGCCGGTCTTGTCGATCAGGATGAT
CTGGACGAAGAGCATCAGGGGCTCGCGCCAGCCGAACTGTTCGCCAGGCTCAAGGCGCGCATGCCCGACG
GCGAGGATCTCGTCGTGACCCATGGCGATGCCTGCTTGCCGAATATCATGGTGGAAAATGGCCGCTTTTC
TGGATTCATCGACTGTGGCCGGCTGGGTGTGGCGGACCGCTATCAGGACATAGCGTTGGCTACCCGTGAT
ATTGCTGAAGAGCTTGGCGGCGAATGGGCTGACCGCTTCCTCGTGCTTTACGGTATCGCCGCTCCCGATT
CGCAGCGCATCGCCTTCTATCGCCTTCTTGACGAGTTCTTCTGAGCGGGACTCTGGGGTTCGAAATGACC
GACCAAGCGACGCCCAACCTGCCATCACGAGATTTCGATTCCACCGCCGCCTTCTATGAAAGGTTGGGCT
TCGGAATCGTTTTCCGGGACGCCGGCTGGATGATCCTCCAGCGCGGGGATCTCATGCTGGAGTTCTTCGC
CCACCCCAACTTGTTTATTGCAGCTTATAATGGTTACAAATAAAGCAATAGCATCACAAATTTCACAAAT
AAAGCATTTTTTTCACTGCATTCTAGTTGTGGTTTGTCCAAACTCATCAATGTATCTTATCATGTCTGTA
TACCGTCGACCTCTAGCTAGAGCTTGGCGTAATCATGGTCATAGCTGTTTCCTGTGTGAAATTGTTATCC
GCTCACAATTCCACACAACATACGAGCCGGAAGCATAAAGTGTAAAGCCTGGGGTGCCTAATGAGTGAGC
TAACTCACATTAATTGCGTTGCGCTCACTGCCCGCTTTCCAGTCGGGAAACCTGTCGTGCCAGCTGCATT
AATGAATCGGCCAACGCGCGGGGAGAGGCGGTTTGCGTATTGGGCGCTCTTCCGCTTCCTCGCTCACTGA
CTCGCTGCGCTCGGTCGTTCGGCTGCGGCGAGCGGTATCAGCTCACTCAAAGGCGGTAATACGGTTATCC
ACAGAATCAGGGGATAACGCAGGAAAGAACATGTGAGCAAAAGGCCAGCAAAAGGCCAGGAACCGTAAAA
AGGCCGCGTTGCTGGCGTTTTTCCATAGGCTCCGCCCCCCTGACGAGCATCACAAAAATCGACGCTCAAG
TCAGAGGTGGCGAAACCCGACAGGACTATAAAGATACCAGGCGTTTCCCCCTGGAAGCTCCCTCGTGCGC
TCTCCTGTTCCGACCCTGCCGCTTACCGGATACCTGTCCGCCTTTCTCCCTTCGGGAAGCGTGGCGCTTT
CTCAATGCTCACGCTGTAGGTATCTCAGTTCGGTGTAGGTCGTTCGCTCCAAGCTGGGCTGTGTGCACGA
ACCCCCCGTTCAGCCCGACCGCTGCGCCTTATCCGGTAACTATCGTCTTGAGTCCAACCCGGTAAGACAC
GACTTATCGCCACTGGCAGCAGCCACTGGTAACAGGATTAGCAGAGCGAGGTATGTAGGCGGTGCTACAG
AGTTCTTGAAGTGGTGGCCTAACTACGGCTACACTAGAAGGACAGTATTTGGTATCTGCGCTCTGCTGAA
GCCAGTTACCTTCGGAAAAAGAGTTGGTAGCTCTTGATCCGGCAAACAAACCACCGCTGGTAGCGGTGGT
TTTTTTGTTTGCAAGCAGCAGATTACGCGCAGAAAAAAAGGATCTCAAGAAGATCCTTTGATCTTTTCTA
CGGGGTCTGACGCTCAGTGGAACGAAAACTCACGTTAAGGGATTTTGGTCATGAGATTATCAAAAAGGAT
CTTCACCTAGATCCTTTTAAATTAAAAATGAAGTTTTAAATCAATCTAAAGTATATATGAGTAAACTTGG
TCTGACAGTTACCAATGCTTAATCAGTGAGGCACCTATCTCAGCGATCTGTCTATTTCGTTCATCCATAG
TTGCCTGACTCCCCGTCGTGTAGATAACTACGATACGGGAGGGCTTACCATCTGGCCCCAGTGCTGCAAT
GATACCGCGAGACCCACGCTCACCGGCTCCAGATTTATCAGCAATAAACCAGCCAGCCGGAAGGGCCGAG
CGCAGAAGTGGTCCTGCAACTTTATCCGCCTCCATCCAGTCTATTAATTGTTGCCGGGAAGCTAGAGTAA
GTAGTTCGCCAGTTAATAGTTTGCGCAACGTTGTTGCCATTGCTACAGGCATCGTGGTGTCACGCTCGTC
GTTTGGTATGGCTTCATTCAGCTCCGGTTCCCAACGATCAAGGCGAGTTACATGATCCCCCATGTTGTGC
AAAAAAGCGGTTAGCTCCTTCGGTCCTCCGATCGTTGTCAGAAGTAAGTTGGCCGCAGTGTTATCACTCA
TGGTTATGGCAGCACTGCATAATTCTCTTACTGTCATGCCATCCGTAAGATGCTTTTCTGTGACTGGTGA
GTACTCAACCAAGTCATTCTGAGAATAGTGTATGCGGCGACCGAGTTGCTCTTGCCCGGCGTCAATACGG
GATAATACCGCGCCACATAGCAGAACTTTAAAAGTGCTCATCATTGGAAAACGTTCTTCGGGGCGAAAAC
TCTCAAGGATCTTACCGCTGTTGAGATCCAGTTCGATGTAACCCACTCGTGCACCCAACTGATCTTCAGC
ATCTTTTACTTTCACCAGCGTTTCTGGGTGAGCAAAAACAGGAAGGCAAAATGCCGCAAAAAAGGGAATA
AGGGCGACACGGAAATGTTGAATACTCATACTCTTCCTTTTTCAATATTATTGAAGCATTTATCAGGGTT
ATTGTCTCATGAGCGGATACATATTTGAATGTATTTAGAAAAATAAACAAATAGGGGTTCCGCGCACATT
TCCCCGAAAAGTGCCACCTGACGTC
