>Addgene plasmid #69997 | pRR.6 | addgene partial sequence | sequence record 126600 | CMV-F 5'-CGCAAATGGGCGGTAGGCGTG-3'
CTATATAAGCAGAGCTCTCTGGCTAACTAGAGAACCCACTGCTTACTGGCTTATCGAAATTAATACGACT
CACTATAGGGAGACCCAAGCTTGGTACCGAGCTCGGATCCATGGAACTCAGCGTCCTCCTCTTCCTTGCA
CTCCTCACAGGACTCTTGCTACTCCTGGTTCAGCGCCACCCTAACACCCATGACCGCCTCCCACCAGGGC
CCCGCCCTCTGCCCCTTTTGGGAAACCTTCTGCAGATGGATAGAAGAGGCCTACTCAAATCCTTTCTGAG
GTTCCGAGAGAAATATGGGGACGTCTTCACGGTACACCTGGGACCGAGGCCCGTGGTCATGCTGTGTGGA
GTAGAGGCCATACGGGAGGCCCTTGTGGACAAGGCTGAGGCCTTCTCTGGCCGGGGAAAAATCGCCATGG
TCGACCCATTCTTCCGGGGATATGGTGTGATCTTTGCCAATGGAAACCGCTGGAAGGTGCTTCGGCGATT
CTCTGTGACCACTATGAGGGACTTCGGGATGGGAAAGCGGAGTGTGGAGGAGCGGATTCAGGAGGAGGCT
CAGTGTCTGATAGAGGAGCTTCGGAAATCCAAGGGGGCCCTCATGGACCCCACCTTCCTCTTCCATTCCA
TTACCGCCAACATCATCTGCTCCATCGTCTTTGGAAAACGATTCCACTACCAAGATCAAGAGTTCCTGAA
GATGCTGAACTTGTTCTACCAGACTTTTTCACTCATCAGCTCTGTATTCGGCCAGCTGTTTGAGCTCTTC
TCTGGCTTCTTGAAATACTTTCCTGGGGCACACAGGCAAGTTTACAAAAACCTGCAGGAAATCAATGCTT
ACATTGGCCACAGTGTGGAGAAGCACCGTGAAACCCTGGACCCCAGCGCCCC
