>Addgene plasmid #69997 | pRR.6 | addgene partial sequence | sequence record 126602 | BGH-rev 5'-TAGAAGGCACAGTCGAGG-3'
TTTAGGTGACACTATAGAATAGGGCCCTCTAGACTCAGCGGGGCAGGAAGCGGATCTGGTATGTTGGGGG
TATTTTGCCCACACCACACTCCTGGGGTGTCAGATCGATGTCTTCTGGGGCCACGGGGCTGGCCATGGAG
AAGTTCTGGAGGATGGTGGTGAAGAAGAGGAACAATTCCGCACGGGCGATGCCTTCACCAAGACAAATCC
GCTTCCCTAAGGAGAAGGGGATAAAAGCTTCAGTCTTTTTCAGTGCCCCATTGGCATCCAGAAAGTGGTC
AGGATTGAAGGCGTCTGGTTTTTCAAAGTAGTGTGGGTCATGGAGAGCAGTGCTCAGGATGAGAAATACT
TCTGTGTCCTTGGGGATGATGTACCCTCGGAAGCTGGTGTGTTGGGTGACAATGTGGGGCACACCCATGG
GGAGAAGGTCGGAAAATCTCTGAATCTCATAGATGACTGCCTCTGTGTATGGCATTTTGGCTCGGTCATG
AAGCTCTGGAGGGCGATGTGGGCCAATCACCTGTTCAATCTCCCTGTAGACTCTCTCTGCAACATGAGGG
TATTTGAGCATGAGCAGGAAGCCGTAGCGGAGAGTGGTGCTGGTGGTCTCAGTGCCAGCAAAGAAGAGCG
AGAGCGTGTTGAGGTTGAGGTTCTGGTGGCTGAATTCACTGTGTGCGTTGGATTTCTCTTTTTCCATGTG
GAGCAGGTAGGTGTCGATGAGGTCCCTGGGGGCGCTGGGGTCCAGGGTTTCACGGTGCTTCTCCACACTG
TGGCCAATGTAAGCATTGATTTCCTGCAGGTTTTTGTAAACTTGCCTGTGTGCCCCAGGAAAGTATTTCA
AGAAGCCAGAGAAGAGCTCAAACAGCTGGCCGAATACAGAGCTGATGAGTGAAAAAGTCTGGTAGAACAA
GTTCAGCATCTTCAGGAACTCTTGATCTTGGTAGTGGAATCGTTTTCCAAA
